>Addgene plasmid #116215 | pHAGE-CDK12-R882L | addgene full sequence | sequence record 252702 | Addgene NGS Result
ACACCGAACTGAGATACCTACAGCGTGAGCTATGAGAAAGCGCCACGCTTCCCGAAGGGAGAAAGGCGGA
CAGGTATCCGGTAAGCGGCAGGGTCGGAACAGGAGAGCGCACGAGGGAGCTTCCAGGGGGAAACGCCTGG
TATCTTTATAGTCCTGTCGGGTTTCGCCACCTCTGACTTGAGCGTCGATTTTTGTGATGCTCGTCAGGGG
GGCGGAGCCTATGGAAAAACGCCAGCAACGCGGCCTTTTTACGGTTCCTGGCCTTTTGCTGGCCTTTTGC
TCACATGTTCTTTCCTGCGTTATCCCCTGATTCTGTGGATAACCGTATTACCGCCTTTGAGTGAGCTGAT
ACCGCTCGCCGCAGCCGAACGACCGAGCGCAGCGAGTCAGTGAGCGAGGAAGCGGAAGAGCGCCCAATAC
GCAAACCGCCTCTCCCCGCGCGTTGGCCGATTCATTAATGCAGCAAGCTCATGGCTGACTAATTTTTTTT
ATTTATGCAGAGGCCGAGGCCGCCTCGGCCTCTGAGCTATTCCAGAAGTAGTGAGGAGGCTTTTTTGGAG
GCCTAGGCTTTTGCAAAAAGCTCCCCGTGGCACGACAGGTTTCCCGACTGGAAAGCGGGCAGTGAGCGCA
ACGCAATTAATGTGAGTTAGCTCACTCATTAGGCACCCCAGGCTTTACACTTTATGCTTCCGGCTCGTAT
GTTGTGTGGAATTGTGAGCGGATAACAATTTCACACAGGAAACAGCTATGACATGATTACGAATTTCACA
AATAAAGCATTTTTTTCACTGCATTCTAGTTGTGGTTTGTCCAAACTCATCAATGTATCTTATCATGTCT
GGATCAACTGGATAACTCAAGCTAACCAAAATCATCCCAAACTTCCCACCCCATACCCTATTACCACTGC
CAATTACCTGTGGTTTCATTTACTCTAAACCTGTGATTCCTCTGAATTATTTTCATTTTAAAGAAATTGT
ATTTGTTAAATATGTACTACAAACTTAGTAGTTGGAAGGGCTAATTCACTCCCAAAGAAGACAAGATATC
CTTGATCTGTGGATCTACCACACACAAGGCTACTTCCCTGATTAGCAGAACTACACACCAGGGCCAGGGG
TCAGATATCCACTGACCTTTGGATGGTGCTACAAGCTAGTACCAGTTGAGCCAGATAAGGTAGAAGAGGC
CAATAAAGGAGAGAACACCAGCTTGTTACACCCTGTGAGCCTGCATGGGATGGATGACCCGGAGAGAGAA
GTGTTAGAGTGGAGGTTTGACAGCCGCCTAGCATTTCATCACGTGGCCCGAGAGCTGCATCCGGAGTACT
TCAAGAACTGCTGATATCGAGCTTGCTACAAGGGACTTTCCGCTGGGGACTTTCCAGGGAGGCGTGGCCT
GGGCGGGACTGGGGAGTGGCGAGCCCTCAGATCCTGCATATAAGCAGCTGCTTTTTGCCTGTACTGGGTC
TCTCTGGTTAGACCAGATCTGAGCCTGGGAGCTCTCTGGCTAACTAGGGAACCCACTGCTTAAGCCTCAA
TAAAGCTTGCCTTGAGTGCTTCAAGTAGTGTGTGCCCGTCTGTTGTGTGACTCTGGTAACTAGAGATCCC
TCAGACCCTTTTAGTCAGTGTGGAAAATCTCTAGCAGTAGTAGTTCATGTCATCTTATTATTCAGTATTT
ATAACTTGCAAAGAAATGAATATCAGAGAGTGAGAGGCCCGGGTTAATTAAGGAAAGGGCTAGATCATTC
TTGAAGACGAAAGGGCCTCGTGATACGCCTATTTTTATAGGTTAATGTCATGATAATAATGGTTTCTTAG
ACGTCAGGTGGCACTTTTCGGGGAAATGTGCGCGGAACCCCTATTTGTTTATTTTTCTAAATACATTCAA
ATATGTATCCGCTCATGAGACAATAACCCTGATAAATGCTTCAATAATATTGAAAAAGGAAGAGTATGAG
TATTCAACATTTCCGTGTCGCCCTTATTCCCTTTTTTGCGGCATTTTGCCTTCCTGTTTTTGCTCACCCA
GAAACGCTGGTGAAAGTAAAAGATGCTGAAGATCAGTTGGGTGCACGAGTGGGTTACATCGAACTGGATC
TCAACAGCGGTAAGATCCTTGAGAGTTTTCGCCCCGAAGAACGTTTTCCAATGATGAGCACTTTTAAAGT
TCTGCTATGTGGCGCGGTATTATCCCGTGTTGACGCCGGGCAAGAGCAACTCGGTCGCCGCATACACTAT
TCTCAGAATGACTTGGTTGAGTACTCACCAGTCACAGAAAAGCATCTTACGGATGGCATGACAGTAAGAG
AATTATGCAGTGCTGCCATAACCATGAGTGATAACACTGCGGCCAACTTACTTCTGACAACGATCGGAGG
ACCGAAGGAGCTAACCGCTTTTTTGCACAACATGGGGGATCATGTAACTCGCCTTGATCGTTGGGAACCG
GAGCTGAATGAAGCCATACCAAACGACGAGCGTGACACCACGATGCCTGTAGCAATGGCAACAACGTTGC
GCAAACTATTAACTGGCGAACTACTTACTCTAGCTTCCCGGCAACAATTAATAGACTGGATGGAGGCGGA
TAAAGTTGCAGGACCACTTCTGCGCTCGGCCCTTCCGGCTGGCTGGTTTATTGCTGATAAATCTGGAGCC
GGTGAGCGTGGGTCTCGCGGTATCATTGCAGCACTGGGGCCAGATGGTAAGCCCTCCCGTATCGTAGTTA
TCTACACGACGGGGAGTCAGGCAACTATGGATGAACGAAATAGACAGATCGCTGAGATAGGTGCCTCACT
GATTAAGCATTGGTAACTGTCAGACCAAGTTTACTCATATATACTTTAGATTGATTTAAAACTTCATTTT
TAATTTAAAAGGATCTAGGTGAAGATCCTTTTTGATAATCTCATGACCAAAATCCCTTAACGTGAGTTTT
CGTTCCACTGAGCGTCAGACCCCGTAGAAAAGATCAAAGGATCTTCTTGAGATCCTTTTTTTCTGCGCGT
AATCTGCTGCTTGCAAACAAAAAAACCACCGCTACCAGCGGTGGTTTGTTTGCCGGATCAAGAGCTACCA
ACTCTTTTTCCGAAGGTAACTGGCTTCAGCAGAGCGCAGATACCAAATACTGTTCTTCTAGTGTAGCCGT
AGTTAGGCCACCACTTCAAGAACTCTGTAGCACCGCCTACATACCTCGCTCTGCTAATCCTGTTACCAGT
GGCTGCTGCCAGTGGCGATAAGTCGTGTCTTACCGGGTTGGACTCAAGACGATAGTTACCGGATAAGGCG
CAGCGGTCGGGCTGAACGGGGGGTTCGTGCACACAGCCCAGCTTGGAGCGAACGACCT
Features (pLannotate 1.2.2; 12 found; start..end, strand, type, name):
    410..464     +  CDS            lacI (fragment): lac repressor; lacI; The lac repressor binds to the lac operator to inhibit transcription in E. coli. This inhibition can be relieved by adding lactose or isopropyl-β-D-thiogalactopyranoside (IPTG).
    470..563     +  rep_origin     SV40 ori (fragment): SV40 origin of replication
    588..625     +  CDS            lacI (fragment): lac repressor; lacI; The lac repressor binds to the lac operator to inhibit transcription in E. coli. This inhibition can be relieved by adding lactose or isopropyl-β-D-thiogalactopyranoside (IPTG).
    638..659     +  protein_bind   CAP binding site: CAP binding activates transcription in the presence of cAMP. E. coli catabolite activator protein
    674..704     +  promoter       lac promoter: promoter for the E. coli lac operon
    712..728     +  protein_bind   lac operator: The lac repressor binds to the lac operator to inhibit transcription in E. coli. This inhibition can be relieved by adding lactose or isopropyl-β-D-thiogalactopyranoside (IPTG). lac repressor encoded by lacI
    762..845     +  polyA_signal   SV40 poly(A) signal (fragment): SV40 polyadenylation signal
   1012..1341    +  CDS            nef (fragment): NEF_HV1BR - Experimental evidence at protein level: Swiss-Prot protein existence level 1. Extracellular Nef protein targets CD4(+) T-lymphocytes for apoptosis by interacting with CXCR4 surface receptors (PubMed:14990729). From Human immunodeficiency virus type 1 group M subtype B (isolate BRU/LAI) (HIV-1).
   1389..1646    +  LTR            5' LTR (truncated): truncated 5' long terminal repeat (LTR) from HIV-1
   1851..1955    +  promoter       AmpR promoter: bla
   1956..2816    +  CDS            AmpR: β-lactamase; bla; confers resistance to ampicillin, carbenicillin, and related antibiotics
   2987..227     +  rep_origin     ori (across the origin): high-copy-number ColE1/pMB1/pBR322/pUC origin of replication
