[The description below was written by a language model from this plasmid's Addgene catalogue record and pLannotate feature annotations shown in this document.]
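Description:
pHAGE-CDK12-R882L is a lentiviral expression plasmid built on the pHAGE backbone and carrying human CDK12 (cyclin-dependent kinase 12, also known as CRK7 or CRKRS) with the missense substitution R882L. The open reading frame was introduced by Gateway recombination. The plasmid serves as a transfer vector: its LTR-flanked cassette is packaged into lentiviral particles and integrates into target mammalian cells, giving stable expression of the mutant kinase. In bacteria it is maintained at high copy and selected with ampicillin. It is grown in a recombination-deficient strain, as is usual for plasmids containing repeated LTR sequences. The associated study concerns systematic functional annotation of somatic mutations in cancer, so this clone appears to be one of a set of variant alleles made to compare mutant gene function in cells.

The available feature table comes from a 3,348 nt sequencing record, which covers only part of the plasmid and mostly the backbone. It shows the AmpR promoter and β-lactamase gene, a ColE1/pUC-type high-copy origin, and a truncated HIV-1 LTR preceded by a fragment of nef, an arrangement typical of the LTR-proximal region of HIV-1-derived vectors. It also shows fragments of an SV40 origin and SV40 poly(A) signal, along with lac promoter, operator, CAP-site and lacI remnants carried over from cloning-vector sequence. No CDK12 coding sequence, att recombination sites, packaging signal, RRE, cPPT or WPRE are annotated in this record. The promoter driving CDK12, any mammalian selection marker or reporter, and any epitope tags are likewise not stated in either the catalogue fields or the feature table.
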