Addgene plasmid #116215: pHAGE-CDK12-R882L
Purpose: Lentiviral expression of CDK12 R882L
Depositing lab: Gordon Mills & Kenneth Scott. Publication: Systematic Functional Annotation of Somatic Mutations in Cancer. Ng PK, Li J, Jeong KJ, Shao S, Chen H, Tsang YH, Sengupta S, Wang Z, Bhavana VH, Tran R, Soewito S, Minussi DC, Moreno D, Kong K, Dogruluk T, Lu H, Gao J, Tokheim C, Zhou DC, Johnson AM, Zeng J, Ip CKM, Ju Z, Wester M, Yu S, Li Y, Vellano CP, Schultz N, Karchin R, Ding L, Lu Y, Cheung LWT, Chen K, Shaw KR, Meric-Bernstam F, Scott KL, Yi S, Sahni N, Liang H, Mills GB. Cancer Cell. 2018 Mar 12;33(3):450-462.e10. doi: 10.1016/j.ccell.2018.01.021. PubMed 29533785.
Backbone
  Vector backbone: pHAGE
  Vector type: Lentiviral
Growth in bacteria
  Bacterial resistance: Ampicillin, 100 μg/mL
  Growth temperature: 37°C
  Growth strain: Stbl3
  Copy number: High Copy
Gene/Insert
  Gene/Insert name: CDK12
  Species: H. sapiens (human)
  Mutation: R882L
  Entrez Gene: CDK12 (a.k.a. CRK7, CRKR, CRKRS)
  Cloning method: Gateway Cloning
Terms and licenses: Academic/Nonprofit Terms; Industry Terms: Not Available to Industry
How to cite: pHAGE-CDK12-R882L was a gift from Gordon Mills & Kenneth Scott (Addgene plasmid # 116215)
