>Addgene plasmid #116215 | pHAGE-CDK12-R882L | depositor partial sequence | sequence record 219088 | insert
ATGCCCAATTCAGAGAGACATGGGGGCAAGAAGGACGGGAGTGGAGGAGCTTCTGGAACTTTGCAGCCGT
CATCGGGAGGCGGCAGCTCTAACAGCAGAGAGCGTCACCGCTTGGTATCGAAGCACAAGCGGCATAAGTC
CAAACACTCCAAAGACATGGGGTTGGTGACCCCCGAAGCAGCATCCCTGGGCACAGTTATCAAACCTTTG
GTGGAGTATGATGATATCAGCTCTGATTCCGACACCTTCTCCGATGACATGGCCTTCAAACTAGACCGAA
GGGAGAACGACGAACGTCGTGGATCAGATCGGAGCGACCGCCTGCACAAACATCGTCACCACCAGCACAG
GCGTTCCCGGGACTTACTAAAAGCTAAACAGACCGAAAAAGAAAAAAGCCAAGAAGTCTCCAGCAAGTCG
GGATCGATGAAGGACCGGATATCGGGAAGTTCAAAGCGTTCGAATGAGGAGACTGATGACTATGGGAAGG
CGCAGGTAGCCAAAAGCAGCAGCAAGGAATCCAGGTCATCCAAGCTCCACAAGGAGAAGACCAGGAAAGA
ACGGGAGCTGAAGTCTGGGCACAAAGACCGGAGTAAAAGTCATCGAAAAAGGGAAACACCCAAAAGTTAC
AAAACAGTGGACAGCCCAAAACGGAGATCCAGGAGCCCCCACAGGAAGTGGTCTGACAGCTCCAAACAAG
ATGATAGCCCCTCGGGAGCTTCTTATGGCCAAGATTATGACCTTAGTCCCTCACGATCTCATACCTCGAG
CAATTATGACTCCTACAAGAAAAGTCCTGGAAGTACCTCGAGAAGGCAGTCGGTCAGTCCCCCTTACAAG
GAGCCTTCGGCCTACCAGTCCAGCACCCGGTCACCGAGCCCCTACAGTAGGCGACAGAGATCTGTCAGTC
CCTATAGCAGGAGACGGTCGTCCAGCTACGAAAGAAGTGGCTCTTACAGCGGGCGATCGCCCAGTCCCTA
TGGTCGAAGGCGGTCCAGCAGCCCTTTCCTGAGCAAGCGGTCTCTGAGTCGGAGTCCACTCCCCAGTAGG
AAATCCATGAAGTCCAGAAGTAGAAGTCCTGCATATTCAAGACATTCATCTTCTCATAGTAAAAAGAAGA
GATCCAGTTCACGCAGTCGTCATTCCAGTATCTCACCTGTCAGGCTTCCACTTAATTCCAGTCTGGGAGC
TGAACTCAGTAGGAAAAAGAAGGAAAGAGCAGCTGCTGCTGCTGCAGCAAAGATGGATGGAAAGGAGTCC
AAGGGTTCACCTGTATTTTTGCCTAGAAAAGAGAACAGTTCAGTAGAGGCTAAGGATTCAGGTTTGGAGT
CTAAAAAGTTACCCAGAAGTGTAAAATTGGAAAAATCTGCCCCAGATACTGAACTGGTGAATGTAACACA
TCTAAACACAGAGGTAAAAAATTCTTCAGATACAGGGAAAGTAAAGTTGGATGAGAACTCCGAGAAGCAT
CTTGTTAAAGATTTGAAAGCACAGGGAACAAGAGACTCTAAACCCATAGCACTGAAAGAGGAGATTGTTA
CTCCAAAGGAGACAGAAACATCAGAAAAGGAGACCCCTCCACCTCTTCCCACAATTGCTTCTCCCCCACC
CCCTCTACCAACTACTACCCCTCCACCTCAGACACCCCCTTTGCCACCTTTGCCTCCAATACCAGCTCTT
CCACAGCAACCACCTCTGCCTCCTTCTCAGCCAGCATTTAGTCAGGTTCCTGCTTCCAGTACTTCAACTT
TGCCCCCTTCTACTCACTCAAAGACATCTGCTGTGTCCTCTCAGGCAAATTCTCAGCCCCCTGTACAGGT
TTCTGTGAAGACTCAAGTATCTGTAACAGCTGCTATTCCACACCTGAAAACTTCAACGTTGCCTCCTTTG
CCCCTCCCACCCTTATTACCTGGAGATGATGACATGGATAGTCCAAAAGAAACTCTTCCTTCAAAACCTG
TGAAGAAAGAGAAGGAACAGAGGACACGTCACTTACTCACAGACCTTCCTCTCCCTCCAGAGCTCCCTGG
TGGAGATCTGTCTCCCCCAGACTCTCCAGAACCAAAGGCAATCACACCACCTCAGCAACCATATAAAAAG
AGACCAAAAATTTGTTGTCCTCGTTATGGAGAAAGAAGACAAACAGAAAGCGACTGGGGGAAACGCTGTG
TGGACAAGTTTGACATTATTGGGATTATTGGAGAAGGAACCTATGGCCAAGTATATAAAGCCAAGGACAA
AGACACAGGAGAACTAGTGGCTCTGAAGAAGGTGAGACTAGACAATGAGAAAGAGGGCTTCCCAATCACA
GCCATTCGTGAAATCAAAATCCTTCGTCAGTTAATCCACCGAAGTGTTGTTAACATGAAGGAAATTGTCA
CAGATAAACAAGATGCACTGGATTTCAAGAAGGACAAAGGTGCCTTTTACCTTGTATTTGAGTATATGGA
CCATGACTTAATGGGACTGCTAGAATCTGGTTTGGTGCACTTTTCTGAGGACCATATCAAGTCGTTCATG
AAACAGCTAATGGAAGGATTGGAATACTGTCACAAAAAGAATTTCCTGCATCGGGATATTAAGTGTTCTA
ACATTTTGCTGAATAACAGTGGGCAAATCAAACTAGCAGATTTTGGACTTGCTCTGCTCTATAACTCTGA
AGAGAGTCGCCCTTACACAAACAAAGTCATTACTTTGTGGTACCGACCTCCAGAACTACTGCTAGGAGAG
GAACGTTACACACCAGCCATAGATGTTTGGAGCTGTGGATGTATTCTTGGGGAACTATTCACAAAGAAGC
CTATTTTTCAAGCCAATCTGGAACTGGCTCAGCTAGAACTGATCAGCCGACTTTGTGGTAGCCCTTGTCC
AGCTGTGTGGCCTGATGTTATCAAACTGCCCTACTTCAACACCATGAAACCGAAGAAGCAATATCGAAGG
CGTCTACGAGAAGAATTCTCTTTCATTCCTTCTGCAGCACTTGATTTATTGGACCACATGCTGACACTAG
ATCCTAGTAAGCGGTGCACAGCTGAACAGACCCTACAGAGCGACTTCCTTAAAGATGTCGAACTCAGCAA
AATGGCTCCTCCAGACCTCCCCCACTGGCAGGATTGCCATGAGTTGTGGAGTAAGAAACGGCGACGTCAG
CGACAAAGTGGTGTTGTAGTCGAAGAGCCACCTCCATCCAAAACTTCTCGAAAAGAAACTACCTCAGGGA
CAAGTACTGAGCCTGTGAAGAACAGCAGCCCAGCACCACCTCAGCCTGCTCCTGGCAAGGTGGAGTCTGG
GGCTGGGGATGCAATAGGCCTTGCTGACATCACACAACAGCTGAATCAAAGTGAATTGGCAGTGTTATTA
AACCTGCTGCAGAGCCAAACCGACCTGAGCATCCCTCAAATGGCACAGCTGCTTAACATCCACTCCAACC
CAGAGATGCAGCAGCAGCTGGAAGCCCTGAACCAATCCATCAGTGCCCTGACGGAAGCTACTTCCCAGCA
GCAGGACTCAGAGACCATGGCCCCAGAGGAGTCTTTGAAGGAAGCACCCTCTGCCCCAGTGATCCTGCCT
TCAGCAGAACAGACGACCCTTGAAGCTTCAAGCACACCAGCTGACATGCAGAATATATTGGCAGTTCTCT
TGAGTCAGCTGATGAAAACCCAAGAGCCAGCAGGCAGTCTGGAGGAAAACAACAGTGACAAGAACAGTGG
GCCACAGGGGCCCCGAAGAACTCCCACAATGCCACAGGAGGAGGCAGCAGAGAAGAGGCCCCCTGAGCCC
CCCGGACCTCCACCGCCGCCACCTCCACCCCCTCTGGTTGAAGGCGATCTTTCCAGCGCCCCCCAGGAGT
TGAACCCAGCCGTGACAGCCGCCTTGCTGCAACTTTTATCCCAGCCTGAAGCAGAGCCTCCTGGCCACCT
GCCACATGAGCACCAGGCCTTGAGACCAATGGAGTACTCCACCCGACCCCGTCCAAACAGGACTTATGGA
AACACTGATGGGCCTGAAACAGGGTTCAGTGCCATTGACACTGATGAACGAAACTCTGGTCCAGCCTTGA
CAGAATCCTTGGTCCAGACCCTGGTGAAGAACAGGACCTTCTCAGGCTCTCTGAGCCACCTTGGGGAGTC
CAGCAGTTACCAGGGCACAGGGTCAGTGCAGTTTCCAGGGGACCAGGACCTCCGTTTTGCCAGGGTCCCC
TTAGCGTTACACCCGGTGGTCGGGCAACCATTCCTGAAGGCTGAGGGAAGCAGCAATTCTGTGGTACATG
CAGAGACCAAATTGCAAAACTATGGGGAGCTGGGGCCAGGAACCACTGGGGCCAGCAGCTCAGGAGCAGG
CCTTCACTGGGGGGGCCCAACTCAGTCTTCTGCTTATGGAAAACTCTATCGGGGGCCTACAAGAGTCCCA
CCAAGAGGGGGAAGAGGGAGAGGAGTTCCTTACTAA
